>Addgene plasmid #39819 | EKAR2G_design1_mTFP_105_Venus_157 | depositor partial sequence | sequence record 50437 | Biosensor
CCATGGCACACCATCACCACCACCACGGGAGCGGGGAGCAGAAACTAATATCAGAGGAGGATCTTGGCTC
AGGTTCAGGATCCGAGGACAAGGGCATCGTGAAGGTGAAGTCCGACATCTCCATGGAGGAGGACTCCTTC
ATCTACGAGATACACCTCAAGGGCGAGAACTTCCCCCCCAACGGCCCCGTGATGCAGAAGAAGACCACCG
GCTGGGACGCCTCCACCGAGAGGATGTACGTGCGCGACGGCGTGCTGAAGGGCGACGTCAAGCACAAGCT
GCTGCTGGAGGGCGGCGGCCACCACCGCGTTGACTTCAAGACCATCTACAGGGCCAAGAAGGCGGTGAAG
CTGCCCGACTATCACTTTGTGGACCACCGCATCGAGATCCTGAACCACGACAAGGACTACAACAAGGTGA
CCGTTTACGAGAGCGCCGTGGCCCGCAACTCCACCGACGGCATGGACGAGCTGTACAAGGGTGCTAGCGG
AGGAATGGTGAGCAAGGGCGAGGAGACCACAATGGGCGTAATCAAGCCCGACATGAAGATCAAGCTGAAG
ATGGAGGGCAACGTGAATGGCCACGCCTTCGTGATCGAGGGCGAGGGCGAGGGCAAGCCCTACGACGGCA
CCAACACCATCAACCTGGAGGTGAAGGAGGGAGCCCCCCTGCCCTTCTCCTACGACATTCTGACCACCGC
GTTCGCCTACGGCAACAGGGCCTTCACCAAGTACCCCGACGACATCCCCAACTACTTCAAGCAGTCCTTC
CCCGAGGGCTACTCTTGGGAGCGCACCATGACCTTCTCCGGAATGGCGGACGAGGAGAAGCTGCCGCCCG
GCTGGGAGAAGCGCATGAGCCGCAGCTCAGGCCGAGTGTACTACTTCAACCACATCACTAACGCCAGCCA
GTGGGAGCGGCCCAGCGGCAACAGCAGCAGTGGTGGCAAAAACGGGCAGGGGGAGCCTGCCAGGAAGCTG
CGCATTCTGCAGTCGACTAGGGAGCAAGGGCTTGTGCCCGGGTCTAGAGGCGGAGGTGGTGGAGGAGGTG
GAGGTGGTGGAGGTGGAGGTGGAGGTGGTGGCGGTGGTGGAGGAGGAGGAGCTAGAGGCGGAGGTGGTGG
AGGAGGTGGAGGTGGTGGAGGTGGAGGTGGAGGTGGTGGCGGTGGTGGAGGAGGAGGAGCCAGCGGCGGA
GGTGGTGGAGGAGGTGGAGGTGGTGGAGGTGGAGGTGGAGGTGGTGGCGGTGGTGGAGGAGGAGGAACCG
GTGCTGACCAACTGACTGAAGAGTGGTCGACGGTACAGCGGACCGCGCCTGACGTACCACGTACACCAGT
AGGAAAGGCAAAGCTTTCATTCCAATTCCCGCGGGCGCGGGACATCGCGGCCGCGATGCAGAAGAACGGC
ATCAAGGCCAACTTCAAGATCCGCCACAACATCGAGGACGGCGGCGTGCAGCTCGCCGACCACTACCAGC
AGAACACCCCCATCGGCGACGGCCCCGTGCTGCTGCCCGACAACCACTACCTGAGCTACCAGTCCGCCCT
GAGCAAAGACCCCAACGAGAAGCGCGATCACATGGTCCTGCTGGAGTTCGTGACCGCCGCCGGGATCACT
CTCGGCATGGACGAGCTGTACAAGGGTGGCAGCGGTGGCATGGTGAGCAAGGGCGAGGAGCTGTTCACCG
GGGTGGTGCCCATCCTGGTCGAGCTGGACGGCGACGTAAACGGCCACAAGTTCAGCGTGTCCGGCGAGGG
CGAGGGCGATGCCACCTACGGCAAGCTGACCCTGAAGCTGATCTGCACCACCGGCAAGCTGCCCGTGCCC
TGGCCCACCCTCGTGACCACCCTGGGCTACGGCCTGATGTGCTTCGCCCGCTACCCCGACCACATGAAGC
AGCACGACTTCTTCAAGTCCGCCATGCCCGAAGGCTACGTCCAGGAGCGCACCATCTTCTTCAAGGACGA
CGGCAACTACAAGACCCGCGCCGAGGTGAAGTTCGAGGGCGACACCCTGGTGAACCGCATCGAGCTGAAG
GGCATCGACTTCAAGGAGGACGGCAACATCCTGGGGCACAAGCTGGAGTACAACTACAACAGCCACAACG
TCTATATCACCGCCGACAAGGGTACCGATATCCTTCAAAAAAAACTTGAAGAACTTGAACTTGACGAATG
AGATATCTAATGACTCGAG
