>Addgene plasmid #39819 | EKAR2G_design1_mTFP_105_Venus_157 | addgene partial sequence | sequence record 54628 | pTriExUP 5'-GGTTATTGTGCTGTCTCATCA-3'
ATACGACTCACTATAGGGGAATTGTGAGCGGATAACAATTCCCCGGAGTTAATCCGGGACCTTTAATTCA
ACCCAACACAATATATTATAGTTAAATAAGAATTATTATCAAATCATTTGTATATTAATTAAAATACTAT
ACTGTAAATTACATTTTATTTACAATCAAAGGAGATATACCATGGCACACCATCACCACCACCACGGGAG
CGGGGAGCAGAAACTAATATCAGAGGAGGATCTTGGCTCAGGTTCAGGATCCGAGGACAAGGGCATCGTG
AAGGTGAAGTCCGACATCTCCATGGAGGAGGACTCCTTCATCTACGAGATACACCTCAAGGGCGAGAACT
TCCCCCCCAACGGCCCCGTGATGCAGAAGAAGACCACCGGCTGGGACGCCTCCACCGAGAGGATGTACGT
GCGCGACGGCGTGCTGAAGGGCGACGTCAAGCACAAGCTGCTGCTGGAGGGCGGCGGCCACCACCGCGTT
GACTTCAAGACCATCTACAGGGCCAAGAAGGCGGTGAAGCTGCCCGACTATCACTTTGTGGACCACCGCA
TCGAGATCCTGAACCACGACAAGGACTACAACAAGGTGACCGTTTACGAGAGCGCCGTGGCCCGCAACTC
CACCGACGGCATGGACGAGCTGTACAAGGGTGCTAGCGGAGGAATGGTGAGCAAGGGCGAGGAGACCACA
ATGGGCGTAATCAAGCCCGACATGAAGATCAAGCTGAAGATGGAGGGCAACGTGAATGGCCACGCCTTCG
TGATCGAGGGCGAGGGCGAGGGCAAGCCCTACGACGGCACCAACACCATCAACCTGGAGGTGAAGGAGGG
AGCCCCCCTGCCCTTCTCCTACGACATTCTGAC
