>Addgene plasmid #39819 | EKAR2G_design1_mTFP_105_Venus_157 | addgene partial sequence | sequence record 54738 | pTriExDOWN 5'-TCGATCTCAGTGGTATTTGTG-3'
CCACCTTCTGATAGGCAGCCTGCACCTGAGGTTAATCACTTAGTGATGGTGATGGTGATGGTGGTGCTCG
AGTCATTAGATATCTCATTCGTCAAGTTCAAGTTCTTCAAGTTTTTTTTGAAGGATATCGGTACCCTTGT
CGGCGGTGATATAGACGTTGTGGCTGTTGTAGTTGTACTCCAGCTTGTGCCCCAGGATGTTGCCGTCCTC
CTTGAAGTCGATGCCCTTCAGCTCGATGCGGTTCACCAGGGTGTCGCCCTCGAACTTCACCTCGGCGCGG
GTCTTGTAGTTGCCGTCGTCCTTGAAGAAGATGGTGCGCTCCTGGACGTAGCCTTCGGGCATGGCGGACT
TGAAGAAGTCGTGCTGCTTCATGTGGTCGGGGTAGCGGGCGAAGCACATCAGGCCGTAGCCCAGGGTGGT
CACGAGGGTGGGCCAGGGCACGGGCAGCTTGCCGGTGGTGCAGATCAGCTTCAGGGTCAGCTTGCCGTAG
GTGGCATCGCCCTCGCCCTCGCCGGACACGCTGAACTTGTGGCCGTTTACGTCGCCGTCCAGCTCGACCA
GGATGGGCACCACCCCGGTGAACAGCTCCTCGCCCTTGCTCACCATGCCACCGCTGCCACCCTTGTACAG
CTCGTCCATGCCGAGAGTGATCCCGGCGGCGGTCACGAACTCCAGCAGGACCATGTGATCGCGCTTCTCG
TTGGGGTCTTTGCTCAGGGCGGACTGGTAGCTCAGGTAGTGGTTGTCGGGCAGCAGCACGGGGCCGTCGC
CGATGGGGGTGTTCTGCTGGTAGTGGTCGGCGAGCTGCACGCCGCCGTCCTCGATGTTGTGGCGGATCTT
GAAGTTGGCCTTGATGCCGTTCTTCTGCATGGCGGCCGCGATGTCCCGCGCCCGCGGGAATTGGAATGAA
AGCTTTGCCTTTCCTACTG
