[The description below was written by a language model from this plasmid's Addgene catalogue record.]
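Description:
EKAR2G_design1_mTFP_105_Venus_157 is a roughly 7 kb expression plasmid built on the Novagen pTriEx4 backbone, a multi-host vector catalogued for expression in mammalian, bacterial and insect cells. It is maintained in E. coli as a high-copy plasmid under ampicillin selection. No feature table accompanies the record, so the backbone's regulatory elements other than the listed CMV promoter are not itemised.

The payload is a synthetic insert of about 2.2 kb encoding an ERK activity reporter, cloned between PacI and XhoI sites that both remain intact, and carrying an N-terminal His-Myc tag for purification and immunodetection. The construct belongs to a toolkit for producing sensitive FRET biosensors, and part of it derives from an earlier genetically encoded fluorescent sensor of ERK activity. The name indicates an mTFP donor paired with a Venus acceptor. The numbers 105 and 157 most likely denote circularly permuted variants of each fluorophore, used to vary dipole orientation and optimise the FRET response, but the record does not state this. "design1" presumably refers to one of the toolkit's sensor topologies. In sensors of this class, phosphorylation of a substrate sequence by ERK typically promotes its binding to a phospho-recognition domain within the same polypeptide, changing the conformation and therefore the energy transfer between the two fluorescent proteins. The specific sensing modules and linkers in this plasmid are not listed.

The construct is intended for ratiometric live-cell imaging of ERK signalling in time and space, probably as one member of a variant series compared to identify the fluorophore pairing with the best dynamic range.
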