Addgene plasmid #39819: EKAR2G_design1_mTFP_105_Venus_157
Depositing lab: Olivier Pertz. Depositing organization: University of Basel. Publication: A Versatile Toolkit to Produce Sensitive FRET Biosensors to Visualize Signaling in Time and Space. Fritz RD, Letzelter M, Reimann A, Martin K, Fusco L, Ritsma L, Ponsioen B, Fluri E, Schulte-Merker S, van Rheenen J, Pertz O. Sci Signal. 2013 Jul 23;6(285):rs12. doi: 10.1126/scisignal.2004135. PubMed 23882122.
Backbone
  Vector backbone: pTriEx4
  Backbone manufacturer: Novagen
  Backbone size w/o insert (bp): 4900
  Total vector size (bp): 7050
  Vector type: Mammalian Expression, Bacterial Expression, Insect Expression
Growth in bacteria
  Bacterial resistance: Ampicillin, 100 μg/mL
  Growth temperature: 37°C
  Growth strain: Top10
  Copy number: High Copy
Gene/Insert
  Gene/Insert name: Erk activity reporter
  Species: Synthetic
  Insert size (bp): 2189
  Promoter: CMV
  Tag / fusion protein: His-Myc (N terminal on insert)
  Cloning method: Restriction Enzyme; 5′ cloning site PacI (not destroyed); 3′ cloning site XhoI (not destroyed)
  Sequencing primers: 5′ ctggttattgtgctgtctc; 3′ tcagtggtatttgtga
Resource information
  A portion of this plasmid was derived from a plasmid made by: Karel Svoboda, Janelia Farm Research Campus, Howard Hughes Medical Institute, Ashburn
Terms and licenses: Academic/Nonprofit Terms; Industry Terms: Not Available to Industry
Depositor comments: A genetically encoded fluorescent sensor of ERK activity. 2008. PNAS 205(49)
How to cite: EKAR2G_design1_mTFP_105_Venus_157 was a gift from Olivier Pertz (Addgene plasmid # 39819 ; http://n2t.net/addgene:39819 ; RRID:Addgene_39819)
